Addgene plasmid #181735: Phage-PGK-Flag-HA-FKBP-T(G177D)
Purpose: for lentiviral expression of brachyury ORF in mammalian cells
Depositing lab: Charles Lin. Depositing organization: Baylor College of Medicine. Publication: Targeted brachyury degradation disrupts a highly specific autoregulatory program controlling chordoma cell identity. Sheppard HE, Dall'Agnese A, Park WD, Shamim MH, Dubrulle J, Johnson HL, Stossi F, Cogswell P, Sommer J, Levy J, Sharifnia T, Wawer MJ, Nabet B, Gray NS, Clemons PA, Schreiber SL, Workman P, Young RA, Lin CY. Cell Rep Med. 2021 Jan 19;2(1):100188. doi: 10.1016/j.xcrm.2020.100188. eCollection 2021 Jan 19. PubMed 33521702.
Backbone
  Vector backbone: Phage-PGK-Flag-HA-FKBP-DEST
  Vector type: Lentiviral
Growth in bacteria
  Bacterial resistance: Ampicillin, 100 μg/mL
  Growth temperature: 37°C
  Growth strain: NEB Stable
  Copy number: High Copy
Gene/Insert
  Gene/Insert name: T (brachyury)
  Species: H. sapiens (human)
  Mutation: a silent mutation in the PAM site of an sgRNAt targeting enodgenous T (sg_T: CCCTGAGACCCAGTTCATAG) at amino acid 194 - C to T at position 3 of alanine. Also a G to A mutation at position 2 of Glycine 177.
  Cloning method: Gateway Cloning
Terms and licenses: Academic/Nonprofit Terms; Industry Terms: Not Available to Industry
How to cite: Phage-PGK-Flag-HA-FKBP-T(G177D) was a gift from Charles Lin (Addgene plasmid # 181735 ; http://n2t.net/addgene:181735 ; RRID:Addgene_181735)
