[The description below was written by a language model from this plasmid's Addgene catalogue record and pLannotate feature annotations shown in this document.]
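Description:
Phage-PGK-Flag-HA-FKBP-T(G177D) is a 9.3 kb HIV-1-based lentiviral expression plasmid built by Gateway recombination of a human brachyury (T/TBXT) open reading frame into the Phage-PGK-Flag-HA-FKBP-DEST destination backbone. It is propagated in E. coli through a high-copy ColE1/pUC-type origin with ampicillin selection (AmpR), and the record lists a recombination-deficient strain, as is usual for LTR-containing plasmids. The viral portion contains a truncated 5' LTR, the Ψ packaging signal with a gag fragment, the Rev response element, cPPT/CTS, WPRE and a ΔU3 self-inactivating 3' LTR. Together these allow the transcript to be packaged into particles when helper functions are supplied in trans and to integrate without regenerating an active viral promoter.

The internal cassette is driven by the mouse PGK promoter and encodes an N-terminal FLAG and HA epitope tag followed by FKBP12 carrying the F36V substitution, fused through the attB1 scar to TBXT, with attB2 downstream. An EMCV IRES then links puromycin N-acetyltransferase to the same transcript, so transduced mammalian cells can be selected with puromycin. FKBP(F36V) binds synthetic ligands that do not bind wild-type FKBP. In line with the associated work on targeted brachyury degradation in chordoma, it presumably serves as a ligand-dependent degradation tag.

The insert carries two changes. One is a silent C-to-T change at the third position of the alanine 194 codon, which removes the PAM of an sgRNA against endogenous T and should make the transgene resistant to that guide. The other is a G-to-A change converting glycine 177 to aspartate. The record does not state the functional rationale for G177D. The stated purpose is lentiviral expression of the brachyury ORF in mammalian cells.
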