Features (pLannotate 1.2.2; 30 found; start..end, strand, type, name):
    377..634     +  LTR            5' LTR (truncated): truncated 5' long terminal repeat (LTR) from HIV-1
    681..806     +  misc_feature   HIV-1 Ψ: packaging signal of human immunodeficiency virus type 1
    790..1128    +  CDS            HIV-1 gag (fragment): gag protein from human immunodeficiency virus 1; gag
   1303..1536    +  misc_feature   RRE: The Rev response element (RRE) of HIV-1 allows for Rev-dependent mRNA export from the nucleus to the cytoplasm.
   1913..2013    +  CDS            Rev (fragment): human immunodeficiency virus 1 (HIV-1) Rev protein; rev; enhances nuclear export of unspliced and incompletely spliced viral mRNAs
   2058..2175    +  misc_feature   cPPT/CTS: central polypurine tract and central termination sequence of HIV-1
   2226..2572    +  promoter       PGK promoter (fragment): mouse phosphoglycerate kinase 1 promoter
   2565..2678    +  promoter       PGK promoter (fragment): mouse phosphoglycerate kinase 1 promoter
   2723..2743    +  CDS            FLAG (fragment): FLAG® epitope tag, followed by an enterokinase cleavage site
   2756..2782    +  CDS            3xHA (fragment): three tandem HA epitope tags
   2789..3112    +  CDS            FKBP-V: F36V mutant of FK506-binding protein FKBP12 binds synthetic ligands that do not bind wild-type FKBP
   3119..3143    +  protein_bind   attB1: mutant version of attB; recombination site for the Gateway® BP reaction BP Clonase™
   3149..4456    +  CDS            TBXT: TBXT_HUMAN - Also known as T. Experimental evidence at protein level: Swiss-Prot protein existence level 1. Involved in the transcriptional regulation of genes required for mesoderm formation and differentiation. Binds to a palindromic site (called T site) and activates gene transcription when bound to such a site. From Homo sapiens (Human).
   4461..4485    -  protein_bind   attB2: mutant version of attB; recombination site for the Gateway® BP reaction BP Clonase™
   4603..5065    +  misc_feature   IRES: internal ribosome entry site (IRES) of the encephalomyocarditis virus (EMCV)
   5079..5678    +  CDS            PuroR: puromycin N-acetyltransferase; pac from Streptomyces alboniger; confers resistance to puromycin
   5695..6283    +  misc_feature   WPRE: woodchuck hepatitis virus posttranscriptional regulatory element
   6291..6356    +  CDS            nef (fragment): NEF_HV1Z2 - Experimental evidence at protein level: Swiss-Prot protein existence level 1. Extracellular Nef protein targets CD4(+) T-lymphocytes for apoptosis by interacting with CXCR4 surface receptors. From Human immunodeficiency virus type 1 group M subtype D (isolate Z2/CDC-Z34) (HIV-1).
   6358..6591    +  LTR            3' LTR (ΔU3): self-inactivating 3' long terminal repeat (LTR) from HIV-1
   6796..6900    +  promoter       AmpR promoter: bla
   6901..7761    +  CDS            AmpR: β-lactamase; bla; confers resistance to ampicillin, carbenicillin, and related antibiotics
   7932..8520    +  rep_origin     ori: high-copy-number ColE1/pMB1/pBR322/pUC origin of replication
   8703..8757    +  CDS            lacI (fragment): lac repressor; lacI; The lac repressor binds to the lac operator to inhibit transcription in E. coli. This inhibition can be relieved by adding lactose or isopropyl-β-D-thiogalactopyranoside (IPTG).
   8763..8856    +  rep_origin     SV40 ori (fragment): SV40 origin of replication
   8881..8918    +  CDS            lacI (fragment): lac repressor; lacI; The lac repressor binds to the lac operator to inhibit transcription in E. coli. This inhibition can be relieved by adding lactose or isopropyl-β-D-thiogalactopyranoside (IPTG).
   8931..8952    +  protein_bind   CAP binding site: CAP binding activates transcription in the presence of cAMP. E. coli catabolite activator protein
   8967..8997    +  promoter       lac promoter: promoter for the E. coli lac operon
   9005..9021    +  protein_bind   lac operator: The lac repressor binds to the lac operator to inhibit transcription in E. coli. This inhibition can be relieved by adding lactose or isopropyl-β-D-thiogalactopyranoside (IPTG). lac repressor encoded by lacI
   9055..9138    +  polyA_signal   SV40 poly(A) signal (fragment): SV40 polyadenylation signal
   9305..329     +  CDS            nef (fragment) (across the origin): NEF_HV1BR - Experimental evidence at protein level: Swiss-Prot protein existence level 1. Extracellular Nef protein targets CD4(+) T-lymphocytes for apoptosis by interacting with CXCR4 surface receptors (PubMed:14990729). From Human immunodeficiency virus type 1 group M subtype B (isolate BRU/LAI) (HIV-1).
>Addgene plasmid #181735 | Phage-PGK-Flag-HA-FKBP-T(G177D) | addgene full sequence | sequence record 357222 | Addgene NGS Result
TGGAAGGGCTAATTCACTCCCAAAGAAGACAAGATATCCTTGATCTGTGGATCTACCACACACAAGGCTA
CTTCCCTGATTAGCAGAACTACACACCAGGGCCAGGGGTCAGATATCCACTGACCTTTGGATGGTGCTAC
AAGCTAGTACCAGTTGAGCCAGATAAGGTAGAAGAGGCCAATAAAGGAGAGAACACCAGCTTGTTACACC
CTGTGAGCCTGCATGGGATGGATGACCCGGAGAGAGAAGTGTTAGAGTGGAGGTTTGACAGCCGCCTAGC
ATTTCATCACGTGGCCCGAGAGCTGCATCCGGAGTACTTCAAGAACTGCTGATATCGAGCTTGCTACAAG
GGACTTTCCGCTGGGGACTTTCCAGGGAGGCGTGGCCTGGGCGGGACTGGGGAGTGGCGAGCCCTCAGAT
CCTGCATATAAGCAGCTGCTTTTTGCCTGTACTGGGTCTCTCTGGTTAGACCAGATCTGAGCCTGGGAGC
TCTCTGGCTAACTAGGGAACCCACTGCTTAAGCCTCAATAAAGCTTGCCTTGAGTGCTTCAAGTAGTGTG
TGCCCGTCTGTTGTGTGACTCTGGTAACTAGAGATCCCTCAGACCCTTTTAGTCAGTGTGGAAAATCTCT
AGCAGTGGCGCCCGAACAGGGACTTGAAAGCGAAAGGGAAACCAGAGGAGCTCTCTCGACGCAGGACTCG
GCTTGCTGAAGCGCGCACGGCAAGAGGCGAGGGGCGGCGACTGGTGAGTACGCCAAAAATTTTGACTAGC
GGAGGCTAGAAGGAGAGAGATGGGTGCGAGAGCGTCAGTATTAAGCGGGGGAGAATTAGATCGCGATGGG
AAAAAATTCGGTTAAGGCCAGGGGGAAAGAAAAAATATAAATTAAAACATATAGTATGGGCAAGCAGGGA
GCTAGAACGATTCGCAGTTAATCCTGGCCTGTTAGAAACATCAGAAGGCTGTAGACAAATACTGGGACAG
CTACAACCATCCCTTCAGACAGGATCAGAAGAACTTAGATCATTATATAATACAGTAGCAACCCTCTATT
GTGTGCATCAAAGGATAGAGATAAAAGACACCAAGGAAGCTTTAGACAAGATAGAGGAAGAGCAAAACAA
AAGTAAGACCACCGCACAGCAAGCGGCCGGCCGCTGATCTTCAGACCTGGAGGAGGAGATATGAGGGACA
ATTGGAGAAGTGAATTATATAAATATAAAGTAGTAAAAATTGAACCATTAGGAGTAGCACCCACCAAGGC
AAAGAGAAGAGTGGTGCAGAGAGAAAAAAGAGCAGTGGGAATAGGAGCTTTGTTCCTTGGGTTCTTGGGA
GCAGCAGGAAGCACTATGGGCGCAGCGTCAATGACGCTGACGGTACAGGCCAGACAATTATTGTCTGGTA
TAGTGCAGCAGCAGAACAATTTGCTGAGGGCTATTGAGGCGCAACAGCATCTGTTGCAACTCACAGTCTG
GGGCATCAAGCAGCTCCAGGCAAGAATCCTGGCTGTGGAAAGATACCTAAAGGATCAACAGCTCCTGGGG
ATTTGGGGTTGCTCTGGAAAACTCATTTGCACCACTGCTGTGCCTTGGAATGCTAGTTGGAGTAATAAAT
CTCTGGAACAGATTTGGAATCACACGACCTGGATGGAGTGGGACAGAGAAATTAACAATTACACAAGCTT
AATACACTCCTTAATTGAAGAATCGCAAAACCAGCAAGAAAAGAATGAACAAGAATTATTGGAATTAGAT
AAATGGGCAAGTTTGTGGAATTGGTTTAACATAACAAATTGGCTGTGGTATATAAAATTATTCATAATGA
TAGTAGGAGGCTTGGTAGGTTTAAGAATAGTTTTTGCTGTACTTTCTATAGTGAATAGAGTTAGGCAGGG
ATATTCACCATTATCGTTTCAGACCCACCTCCCAACCCCGAGGGGACCCGACAGGCCCGAAGGAATAGAA
GAAGAAGGTGGAGAGAGAGACAGAGACAGATCCATTCGATTAGTGAACGGATCTCGACGGTATCGCCGAA
TTCACAAATGGCAGTATTCATCCACAATTTTAAAAGAAAAGGGGGGATTGGGGGGTACAGTGCAGGGGAA
AGAATAGTAGACATAATAGCAACAGACATACAAACTAAAGAATTACAAAAACAAATTACAAAAATTCAAA
ATTTTCGGGTTTATTACAGGGACAGCAGAGATCCAGTTTGGACTAGCATTCTACCGGGTAGGGGAGGCGC
TTTTCCCAAGGCAGTCTGGAGCATGCGCTTTAGCAGCCCCGCTGGGCACTTGGCGCTACACAAGTGGCCT
CTGGCCTCGCACACATTCCACATCCACCGGTAGGCGCCAACCGGCTCCGTTCTTTGGTGGCCCCTTCGCG
CCACCTTCTACTCCTCCCCTAGTCAGGAAGTTCCCCCCCGCCCCGCAGCTCGCGTCGTGCAGGACGTGAC
AAATGGAAGTAGCACGTCTCACTAGTCTCGTGCAGATGGACAGCACCGCTGAGCAATGGAAGCGGGTAGG
CCTTTGGGGCAGCGGCCAATAGCAGCTTTGCTCCTTCGCTTTCTGGGCTCAGGGGCGGGGCGGGCGCCCG
AAGGTCCTCCGGAGGCCCGGCATTCTGCACGCTTCAAAAGCGCACGTCTGCCGCGCTGTTCTCCTCTTCC
TCATCTCCGGGCCTTTCGACCTGCGGCCGCAGATCTCTCGAGGTTGATCTGCCACCATGGACTACAAGGA
TGACGATGACAAGCTCGATGGAGGATACCCATACGATGTTCCAGATTACGCTGCTAGCATGGGAGTGCAG
GTGGAAACCATCTCCCCAGGAGACGGGCGCACCTTCCCCAAGCGCGGCCAGACCTGCGTGGTGCACTACA
CCGGGATGCTTGAAGATGGAAAGAAAGTTGATTCCTCCCGGGACAGAAACAAGCCCTTTAAGTTTATGCT
AGGCAAGCAGGAGGTGATCCGAGGCTGGGAAGAAGGGGTTGCCCAGATGAGTGTGGGTCAGAGAGCCAAA
CTGACTATATCTCCAGATTATGCCTATGGTGCCACTGGGCACCCAGGCATCATCCCACCACATGCCACTC
TCGTCTTCGATGTGGAGCTTCTAAAACTGGAAACGCGTACAAGTTTGTACAAAAAAGCAGGCTTCACCAT
GAGCTCCCCTGGCACCGAGAGCGCGGGAAAGAGCCTGCAGTACCGAGTGGACCACCTGCTGAGCGCCGTG
GAGAATGAGCTGCAGGCGGGCAGCGAGAAGGGCGACCCCACAGAGCGCGAACTGCGCGTGGGCCTGGAGG
AGAGCGAGCTGTGGCTGCGCTTCAAGGAGCTCACCAATGAGATGATCGTGACCAAGAACGGCAGGAGGAT
GTTTCCGGTGCTGAAGGTGAACGTGTCTGGCCTGGACCCCAACGCCATGTACTCCTTCCTGCTGGACTTC
GTGGCGGCGGACAACCACCGCTGGAAGTACGTGAACGGGGAATGGGTGCCGGGGGGCAAGCCGGAGCCGC
AGGCGCCCAGCTGCGTCTACATCCACCCCGACTCGCCCAACTTCGGGGCCCACTGGATGAAGGCTCCCGT
CTCCTTCAGCAAAGTCAAGCTCACCAACAAGCTCAACGGAGGGGGCCAGATCATGCTGAACTCCTTGCAT
AAGTATGAGCCTCGAATCCACATAGTGAGAGTTGGGGATCCACAGCGCATGATCACCAGCCACTGCTTCC
CTGAGACCCAGTTCATAGCTGTGACTGCTTATCAGAACGAGGAGATCACAGCTCTTAAAATTAAGTACAA
TCCATTTGCAAAAGCTTTCCTTGATGCAAAGGAAAGAAGTGATCACAAAGAGATGATGGAGGAACCCGGA
GACAGCCAGCAACCTGGGTACTCCCAATCAGGGGGGTGGCTTCTTCCTGGAACCAGCACCCTGTGTCCAC
CTGCAAATCCTCATCCTCAGTTTGGAGGTGCCCTCTCCCTCCCCTCCACGCACAGCTGTGACAGGTACCC
AACCCTGAGGAGCCACCGGTCCTCACCCTACCCCAGCCCCTATGCTCATCGGAACAATTCTCCAACCTAT
TCTGACAACTCACCTGCATGTTTATCCATGCTGCAATCCCATGACAATTGGTCCAGCCTTGGAATGCCTG
CCCATCCCAGCATGCTCCCCGTGAGCCACAATGCCAGCCCACCTACCAGCTCCAGTCAGTACCCCAGCCT
GTGGTCTGTGAGCAACGGCGCCGTCACCCCGGGCTCCCAGGCAGCAGCCGTGTCCAACGGGCTGGGGGCC
CAGTTCTTCCGGGGCTCCCCCGCGCACTACACACCCCTCACCCATCCGGTCTCGGCGCCCTCTTCCTCGG
GATCCCCACTGTACGAAGGGGCGGCCGCGGCCACAGACATCGTGGACAGCCAGTACGACGCCGCAGCCCA
AGGCCGCCTCATAGCCTCATGGACACCTGTGTCGCCACCTTCCATGTGAGACCCAGCTTTCTTGTACAAA
GTGGTTCGATAACGAATTCCGCCCCCCCCCCCTAACGTTACTGGCCGAAGCCGCTTGGAATAAGGCCGGT
GTGCGTTTGTCTATATGTTATTTTCCACCATATTGCCGTCTTTTGGCAATGTGAGGGCCCGGAAACCTGG
CCCTGTCTTCTTGACGAGCATTCCTAGGGGTCTTTCCCCTCTCGCCAAAGGAATGCAAGGTCTGTTGAAT
GTCGTGAAGGAAGCAGTTCCTCTGGAAGCTTCTTGAAGACAAACAACGTCTGTAGCGACCCTTTGCAGGC
AGCGGAACCCCCCACCTGGCGACAGGTGCCTCTGCGGCCAAAAGCCACGTGTATAAGATACACCTGCAAA
GGCGGCACAACCCCAGTGCCACGTTGTGAGTTGGATAGTTGTGGAAAGAGTCAAATGGCTCTCCTCAAGC
GTATTCAACAAGGGGCTGAAGGATGCCCAGAAGGTACCCCATTGTATGGGATCTGATCTGGGGCCTCGGT
GCACATGCTTTACATGTGTTTAGTCGAGGTTAAAAAAACGTCTAGGCCCCCCGAACCACGGGGACGTGGT
TTTCCTTTGAAAAACACGATGATAATATGGCCACAACCATGACCGAGTACAAGCCCACGGTGCGCCTCGC
CACCCGCGACGACGTCCCCAGGGCCGTACGCACCCTCGCCGCCGCGTTCGCCGACTACCCCGCCACGCGC
CACACCGTCGATCCGGACCGCCACATCGAGCGGGTCACCGAGCTGCAAGAACTCTTCCTCACGCGCGTCG
GGCTCGACATCGGCAAGGTGTGGGTCGCGGACGACGGCGCCGCGGTGGCGGTCTGGACCACGCCGGAGAG
CGTCGAAGCGGGGGCGGTGTTCGCCGAGATCGGCCCGCGCATGGCCGAGTTGAGCGGTTCCCGGCTGGCC
GCGCAGCAACAGATGGAAGGCCTCCTGGCGCCGCACCGGCCCAAGGAGCCCGCGTGGTTCCTGGCCACCG
TCGGCGTCTCGCCCGACCACCAGGGCAAGGGTCTGGGCAGCGCCGTCGTGCTCCCCGGAGTGGAGGCGGC
CGAGCGCGCCGGGGTGCCCGCCTTCCTGGAGACCTCCGCGCCCCGCAACCTCCCCTTCTACGAGCGGCTC
GGCTTCACCGTCACCGCCGACGTCGAGGTGCCCGAAGGACCGCGCACCTGGTGCATGACCCGCAAGCCCG
GTGCCTGATGCATCGATGGATCCTAATCAACCTCTGGATTACAAAATTTGTGAAAGATTGACTGGTATTC
TTAACTATGTTGCTCCTTTTACGCTATGTGGATACGCTGCTTTAATGCCTTTGTATCATGCTATTGCTTC
CCGTATGGCTTTCATTTTCTCCTCCTTGTATAAATCCTGGTTGCTGTCTCTTTATGAGGAGTTGTGGCCC
GTTGTCAGGCAACGTGGCGTGGTGTGCACTGTGTTTGCTGACGCAACCCCCACTGGTTGGGGCATTGCCA
CCACCTGTCAGCTCCTTTCCGGGACTTTCGCTTTCCCCCTCCCTATTGCCACGGCGGAACTCATCGCCGC
CTGCCTTGCCCGCTGCTGGACAGGGGCTCGGCTGTTGGGCACTGACAATTCCGTGGTGTTGTCGGGGAAA
TCATCGTCCTTTCCTTGGCTGCTCGCCTGTGTTGCCACCTGGATTCTGCGCGGGACGTCCTTCTGCTACG
TCCCTTCGGCCCTCAATCCAGCGGACCTTCCTTCCCGCGGCCTGCTGCCGGCTCTGCGGCCTCTTCCGCG
TCTTCGCCTTCGCCCTCAGACGAGTCGGATCTCCCTTTGGGCCGCCTCCCCGCCTGAGATCCTTTAAGAC
CAATGACTTACAAGGCAGCTGTAGATCTTAGCCACTTTTTAAAAGAAAAGGGGGGACTGGAAGGGCTAAT
TCACTCCCAACGAAGACAAGATCTGCTTTTTGCTTGTACTGGGTCTCTCTGGTTAGACCAGATCTGAGCC
TGGGAGCTCTCTGGCTAACTAGGGAACCCACTGCTTAAGCCTCAATAAAGCTTGCCTTGAGTGCTTCAAG
TAGTGTGTGCCCGTCTGTTGTGTGACTCTGGTAACTAGAGATCCCTCAGACCCTTTTAGTCAGTGTGGAA
AATCTCTAGCAGTAGTAGTTCATGTCATCTTATTATTCAGTATTTATAACTTGCAAAGAAATGAATATCA
GAGAGTGAGAGGCCCGGGTTAATTAAGGAAAGGGCTAGATCATTCTTGAAGACGAAAGGGCCTCGTGATA
CGCCTATTTTTATAGGTTAATGTCATGATAATAATGGTTTCTTAGACGTCAGGTGGCACTTTTCGGGGAA
ATGTGCGCGGAACCCCTATTTGTTTATTTTTCTAAATACATTCAAATATGTATCCGCTCATGAGACAATA
ACCCTGATAAATGCTTCAATAATATTGAAAAAGGAAGAGTATGAGTATTCAACATTTCCGTGTCGCCCTT
ATTCCCTTTTTTGCGGCATTTTGCCTTCCTGTTTTTGCTCACCCAGAAACGCTGGTGAAAGTAAAAGATG
CTGAAGATCAGTTGGGTGCACGAGTGGGTTACATCGAACTGGATCTCAACAGCGGTAAGATCCTTGAGAG
TTTTCGCCCCGAAGAACGTTTTCCAATGATGAGCACTTTTAAAGTTCTGCTATGTGGCGCGGTATTATCC
CGTGTTGACGCCGGGCAAGAGCAACTCGGTCGCCGCATACACTATTCTCAGAATGACTTGGTTGAGTACT
CACCAGTCACAGAAAAGCATCTTACGGATGGCATGACAGTAAGAGAATTATGCAGTGCTGCCATAACCAT
GAGTGATAACACTGCGGCCAACTTACTTCTGACAACGATCGGAGGACCGAAGGAGCTAACCGCTTTTTTG
CACAACATGGGGGATCATGTAACTCGCCTTGATCGTTGGGAACCGGAGCTGAATGAAGCCATACCAAACG
ACGAGCGTGACACCACGATGCCTGTAGCAATGGCAACAACGTTGCGCAAACTATTAACTGGCGAACTACT
TACTCTAGCTTCCCGGCAACAATTAATAGACTGGATGGAGGCGGATAAAGTTGCAGGACCACTTCTGCGC
TCGGCCCTTCCGGCTGGCTGGTTTATTGCTGATAAATCTGGAGCCGGTGAGCGTGGGTCTCGCGGTATCA
TTGCAGCACTGGGGCCAGATGGTAAGCCCTCCCGTATCGTAGTTATCTACACGACGGGGAGTCAGGCAAC
TATGGATGAACGAAATAGACAGATCGCTGAGATAGGTGCCTCACTGATTAAGCATTGGTAACTGTCAGAC
CAAGTTTACTCATATATACTTTAGATTGATTTAAAACTTCATTTTTAATTTAAAAGGATCTAGGTGAAGA
TCCTTTTTGATAATCTCATGACCAAAATCCCTTAACGTGAGTTTTCGTTCCACTGAGCGTCAGACCCCGT
AGAAAAGATCAAAGGATCTTCTTGAGATCCTTTTTTTCTGCGCGTAATCTGCTGCTTGCAAACAAAAAAA
CCACCGCTACCAGCGGTGGTTTGTTTGCCGGATCAAGAGCTACCAACTCTTTTTCCGAAGGTAACTGGCT
TCAGCAGAGCGCAGATACCAAATACTGTTCTTCTAGTGTAGCCGTAGTTAGGCCACCACTTCAAGAACTC
TGTAGCACCGCCTACATACCTCGCTCTGCTAATCCTGTTACCAGTGGCTGCTGCCAGTGGCGATAAGTCG
TGTCTTACCGGGTTGGACTCAAGACGATAGTTACCGGATAAGGCGCAGCGGTCGGGCTGAACGGGGGGTT
CGTGCACACAGCCCAGCTTGGAGCGAACGACCTACACCGAACTGAGATACCTACAGCGTGAGCTATGAGA
AAGCGCCACGCTTCCCGAAGGGAGAAAGGCGGACAGGTATCCGGTAAGCGGCAGGGTCGGAACAGGAGAG
CGCACGAGGGAGCTTCCAGGGGGAAACGCCTGGTATCTTTATAGTCCTGTCGGGTTTCGCCACCTCTGAC
TTGAGCGTCGATTTTTGTGATGCTCGTCAGGGGGGCGGAGCCTATGGAAAAACGCCAGCAACGCGGCCTT
TTTACGGTTCCTGGCCTTTTGCTGGCCTTTTGCTCACATGTTCTTTCCTGCGTTATCCCCTGATTCTGTG
GATAACCGTATTACCGCCTTTGAGTGAGCTGATACCGCTCGCCGCAGCCGAACGACCGAGCGCAGCGAGT
CAGTGAGCGAGGAAGCGGAAGAGCGCCCAATACGCAAACCGCCTCTCCCCGCGCGTTGGCCGATTCATTA
ATGCAGCAAGCTCATGGCTGACTAATTTTTTTTATTTATGCAGAGGCCGAGGCCGCCTCGGCCTCTGAGC
TATTCCAGAAGTAGTGAGGAGGCTTTTTTGGAGGCCTAGGCTTTTGCAAAAAGCTCCCCGTGGCACGACA
GGTTTCCCGACTGGAAAGCGGGCAGTGAGCGCAACGCAATTAATGTGAGTTAGCTCACTCATTAGGCACC
CCAGGCTTTACACTTTATGCTTCCGGCTCGTATGTTGTGTGGAATTGTGAGCGGATAACAATTTCACACA
GGAAACAGCTATGACATGATTACGAATTTCACAAATAAAGCATTTTTTTCACTGCATTCTAGTTGTGGTT
TGTCCAAACTCATCAATGTATCTTATCATGTCTGGATCAACTGGATAACTCAAGCTAACCAAAATCATCC
CAAACTTCCCACCCCATACCCTATTACCACTGCCAATTACCTGTGGTTTCATTTACTCTAAACCTGTGAT
TCCTCTGAATTATTTTCATTTTAAAGAAATTGTATTTGTTAAATATGTACTACAAACTTAGTAGT
